>Addgene plasmid #85225 | pAAV-hSyn-FLEX-TVA-P2A-EGFP-2A-oG | addgene full sequence | sequence record 170787 | Addgene NGS Result
GTGTGAAATACCGCACAGATGCGTAAGGAGAAAATACCGCATCAGGCGCCCCTGCAGGCAGCTGCGCGCT
CGCTCGCTCACTGAGGCCGCCCGGGCAAAGCCCGGGCGTCGGGCGACCTTTGGTCGCCCGGCCTCAGTGA
GCGAGCGAGCGCGCAGAGAGGGAGTGGCCAACTCCATCACTAGGGGTTCCTGCCATAGAGCCCACCGCAT
CCCCAGCATGCCTGCTATTGTCTTCCCAATCCTCCCCCTTGCTGTCCTGCCCCACCCCACCCCCCAGAAT
AGAATGACACCTACTCAGACAATGCGATGCAATTTCCTCATTTTATTAGGAAAGGACAGTGGGAGTGGCA
CCTTCCAGGGTCAAGGAAGGCACGGGGGAGGGGCAAACAACAGATGGCTGGCAACTAGAAGGCACAGGAT
CCAGGCGGGGAGGCGGCCCAAAGGGAGATCCGACTCGTCTGAGGGCGAAGGCGAAGACGCGGAAGAGGCC
GCAGAGCCGGCAGCAGGCCGCGGGAAGGAAGGTCCGCTGGATTGAGGGCCGAAGGGACGTAGCAGAAGGA
CGTCCCGCGCAGAATCCAGGTGGCAACACAGGCGAGCAGCCATGGAAAGGACGTCAGCTTCCCCGACAAC
ACCACGGAATTGTCAGTGCCCAACAGCCGAGCCCCTGTCCAGCAGCGGGCAAGGCAGGCGGCGATGAGTT
CCGCCGTGGCAATAGGGAGGGGGAAAGCGAAAGTCCCGGAAAGGAGCTGACAGGTGGTGGCAATGCCCCA
ACCAGTGGGGGTTGCGTCAGCAAACACAGTGCACACCACGCCACGTTGCCTGACAACGGGCCACAACTCC
TCATAAAGAGACAGCAACCAGGATTTATACAAGGAGGAGAAAATGAAAGCCATACGGGAAGCAATAGCAT
GATACAAAGGCATTAAAGCAGCGTATCCACATAGCGTAAAAGGAGCAACATAGTTAAGAATACCAGTCAA
TCTTTCACAAATTTTGTAATCCAGAGGTTGATTCATAACTTCGTATAAAGTATCCTATACGAAGTTATTC
TTTGCACCATTCTAAAGAATAACAGTGATAATTTCTGGGTTAAGGCAAATAACTTCGTATAATGTATGCT
ATACGAAGTTATTAGGTGCGCGGCTGCTGCCCGCGCTGCTGCTGCTGCTGCTGCCCGGTAACGTGACCGG
TAACGGGTCCGGTAACGGTTCTTTGTCCCGTTGCCCCCCCGGTCAGTTCCGCTGCTCGGAGCCGCCCGGT
GCCCACGGGGAGTGTTACCCGCAGGACTGGCTGTGCGACGGACACCCCGACTGCGACGACGGGCGGGACG
AGTGGGGCTGCGGGACCAGCGCGATCCCCGCGGTGCCCACGGACAACGGCACAGAGGCTCCCACTGCCCC
TGCTCCTGGACGTGCTCTGCCAGCCAGGAATCACGGCCGCATGTGGATGCTGATCACTGCAGTGCTCCTG
TGCTGCCTGGTAGCTGTGGGTGGTATCGCTGCATGGGGGAAGTCCAAAGCAAAAAGCAGGTCTGACATCT
TCAGTCTTGAAAGCGCATCCAAGGAGCTGCTGGTGCCTGACAAGAGCCAGGCAGACTTGTTCTCCGGATC
CGGAGCTACTAACTTCAGCCTGCTGAAGCAGGCTGGAGACGTGGAGGAGAACCCTGGACCCATGGTGAGC
AAGGGCGAGGAGCTGTTCACCGGGGTGGTGCCCATCCTGGTCGAGCTGGACGGCGACGTAAACGGCCACA
AGTTCAGCGTGTCCGGCGAGGGCGAGGGCGATGCCACCTACGGCAAGCTGACCCTGAAGTTCATCTGCAC
CACCGGCAAGCTGCCCGTGCCCTGGCCCACCCTCGTGACCACCCTGACCTACGGCGTGCAGTGCTTCAGC
CGCTACCCCGACCACATGAAGCAGCACGACTTCTTCAAGTCCGCCATGCCCGAAGGCTACGTCCAGGAGC
GCACCATCTTCTTCAAGGACGACGGCAACTACAAGACCCGCGCCGAGGTGAAGTTCGAGGGCGACACCCT
GGTGAACCGCATCGAGCTGAAGGGCATCGACTTCAAGGAGGACGGCAACATCCTGGGGCACAAGCTGGAG
TACAACTACAACAGCCACAACGTCTATATCATGGCCGACAAGCAGAAGAACGGCATCAAGGTGAACTTCA
AGATCCGCCACAACATCGAGGACGGCAGCGTGCAGCTCGCCGACCACTACCAGCAGAACACCCCCATCGG
CGACGGCCCCGTGCTGCTGCCCGACAACCACTACCTGAGCACCCAGTCCGCCCTGAGCAAAGACCCCAAC
GAGAAGCGCGATCACATGGTCCTGCTGGAGTTCGTGACCGCCGCCGGGATCACTCTCGGCATGGACGAGC
TGTACAAGGGATCCGGAGCTACTAACTTCAGCCTGCTGAAGCAGGCTGGAGACGTGGAGGAGAACCCTGG
ACCCATGGTCCCACAGGCTCTCCTCTTCGTCCCTCTGCTCGTCTTCCCACTCTGCTTTGGT
[1197 nt withheld, positions 2512-3708]
GCAGACCCAAGCACAGTGTTCAAAAACGGCGACGAGGCCGAAGATTTTGTGGAGGTCCACCTGCCCGACG
TGCACGAACGGATCAGTGGCGTCGATCTCGGACTGCCTAATTGGGGCAAGTACGTGCTGCTCTCCGCTGG
AGCACTGACTGCTCTCATGCTGATCATTTTCCTGATGACCTGCTGGCGACGAGTGAACCGCTCCGAGCCA
ACTCAGCACAATCTGAGGGGGACCGGTAGAGAAGTGTCTGTCACACCCCAGAGCGGTAAAATCATCAGCA
GTTGGGAAAGTCATAAATCTGGGGGCGAGACACGGCTCTAAGGTACCATAACTTCGTATAGGATACTTTA
TACGAAGTTATTAAGAGGTTTCATATTGCTAATAGCAGCTACAATCCAGCTACCATTCTGCATAACTTCG
TATAGCATACATTATACGAAGTTATATTAACCATGGTGGCGGCTGACTGCGCTCTCAGGCACGACACGAC
TCCTCCGCTGCCCACCGCAGACTGAGGCAGCGCTGAGTCGCCGGCGCCGCAGCGCAGATGGTCGCGCCCG
TGCCCCCCTATCTCGCGCCTCGCGTGGTGCGGTCCGGCTGGGCCGGCGGCGGCGCGGACGCGACCAAGGT
GGCCGGGAAGGGGAGTTTGCGGGGGACCGGCGAGTGACGTCAGCGCGCCTTCAGTGCTGAGGCGGCGGTG
GCGCGCGCCGCCAGGCGGGGGCGAAGGCACTGTCCGCGGTGCTGAAGCTGGCAGTGCGCACGCGCCTCGC
CGCATCCTGTTTCCCCTCCCCCTCTCTGATAGGGGATGCGCAATTTGGGGAATGGGGGTTGGGTGCTTGT
CCAGTGGGTCGGGGTCGGTCGTCAGGTAGGCACCCCCACCCCGCCTCATCCTGGTCCTAAAACCCACTTG
CACTCATACGCAGGGCCCTCTGCAGTCTAGCAGGAACCCCTAGTGATGGAGTTGGCCACTCCCTCTCTGC
GCGCTCGCTCGCTCACTGAGGCCGGGCGACCAAAGGTCGCCCGACGCCCGGGCGGCCTCAGTGAGCGAGC
GAGCGCGCAGCTGCCTGCAGGACATGTGAGCAAAAGGCCAGCAAAAGGCCAGGAACCGTAAAAAGGCCGC
GTTGCTGGCGTTTTTCCATAGGCTCCGCCCCCCTGACGAGCATCACAAAAATCGACGCTCAAGTCAGAGG
TGGCGAAACCCGACAGGACTATAAAGATACCAGGCGTTTCCCCCTGGAAGCTCCCTCGTGCGCTCTCCTG
TTCCGACCCTGCCGCTTACCGGATACCTGTCCGCCTTTCTCCCTTCGGGAAGCGTGGCGCTTTCTCATAG
CTCACGCTGTAGGTATCTCAGTTCGGTGTAGGTCGTTCGCTCCAAGCTGGGCTGTGTGCACGAACCCCCC
GTTCAGCCCGACCGCTGCGCCTTATCCGGTAACTATCGTCTTGAGTCCAACCCGGTAAGACACGACTTAT
CGCCACTGGCAGCAGCCACTGGTAACAGGATTAGCAGAGCGAGGTATGTAGGCGGTGCTACAGAGTTCTT
GAAGTGGTGGCCTAACTACGGCTACACTAGAAGAACAGTATTTGGTATCTGCGCTCTGCTGAAGCCAGTT
ACCTTCGGAAAAAGAGTTGGTAGCTCTTGATCCGGCAAACAAACCACCGCTGGTAGCGGTGGTTTTTTTG
TTTGCAAGCAGCAGATTACGCGCAGAAAAAAAGGATCTCAAGAAGATCCTTTGATCTTTTCTACGGGGTC
TGACGCTCAGTGGAACGAAAACTCACGTTAAGGGATTTTGGTCATGAGATTATCAAAAAGGATCTTCACC
TAGATCCTTTTAAATTAAAAATGAAGTTTTAAATCAATCTAAAGTATATATGAGTAAACTTGGTCTGACA
GTTACCAATGCTTAATCAGTGAGGCACCTATCTCAGCGATCTGTCTATTTCGTTCATCCATAGTTGCCTG
ACTCCCCGTCGTGTAGATAACTACGATACGGGAGGGCTTACCATCTGGCCCCAGTGCTGCAATGATACCG
CGAGACCCACGCTCACCGGCTCCAGATTTATCAGCAATAAACCAGCCAGCCGGAAGGGCCGAGCGCAGAA
GTGGTCCTGCAACTTTATCCGCCTCCATCCAGTCTATTAATTGTTGCCGGGAAGCTAGAGTAAGTAGTTC
GCCAGTTAATAGTTTGCGCAACGTTGTTGCCATTGCTACAGGCATCGTGGTGTCACGCTCGTCGTTTGGT
ATGGCTTCATTCAGCTCCGGTTCCCAACGATCAAGGCGAGTTACATGATCCCCCATGTTGTGCAAAAAAG
CGGTTAGCTCCTTCGGTCCTCCGATCGTTGTCAGAAGTAAGTTGGCCGCAGTGTTATCACTCATGGTTAT
GGCAGCACTGCATAATTCTCTTACTGTCATGCCATCCGTAAGATGCTTTTCTGTGACTGGTGAGTACTCA
ACCAAGTCATTCTGAGAATAGTGTATGCGGCGACCGAGTTGCTCTTGCCCGGCGTCAATACGGGATAATA
CCGCGCCACATAGCAGAACTTTAAAAGTGCTCATCATTGGAAAACGTTCTTCGGGGCGAAAACTCTCAAG
GATCTTACCGCTGTTGAGATCCAGTTCGATGTAACCCACTCGTGCACCCAACTGATCTTCAGCATCTTTT
ACTTTCACCAGCGTTTCTGGGTGAGCAAAAACAGGAAGGCAAAATGCCGCAAAAAAGGGAATAAGGGCGA
CACGGAAATGTTGAATACTCATACTCTTCCTTTTTCAATATTATTGAAGCATTTATCAGGGTTATTGTCT
CATGAGCGGATACATATTTGAATGTATTTAGAAAAATAAACAAATAGGGGTTCCGCGCACATTTCCCCGA
AAAGTGCCACCTGACGTCTAAGAAACCATTATTATCATGACATTAACCTATAAAAATAGGCGTATCACGA
GGCCCTTTCGTCTCGCGCGTTTCGGTGATGACGGTGAAAACCTCTGACACATGCAGCTCCCGGAGACGGT
CACAGCTTGTCTGTAAGCGGATGCCGGGAGCAGACAAGCCCGTCAGGGCGCGTCAGCGGGTGTTGGCGGG
TGTCGGGGCTGGCTTAACTATGCGGCATCAGAGCAGATTGTACTGAGAGTGCACCATAAAATTGTAAACG
TTAATATTTTGTTAAAATTCGCGTTAAATTTTTGTTAAATCAGCTCATTTTTTAACCAATAGACCGAAAT
CGGCAAAATCCCTTATAAATCAAAAGAATAGCCCGAGATAGAGT
[37 nt withheld, positions 6973-7009]
AAAGAACGTGGACTCCAACGTCAAAGG
[141 nt withheld, positions 7037-7177]
G
[46 nt withheld, positions 7179-7224]
A
[95 nt withheld, positions 7226-7320]
TATGCG
Features (pLannotate 1.2.2; 22 found; start..end, strand, type, name):
     51..191     -  repeat_region  AAV2 ITR: inverted terminal repeat of adeno-associated virus serotype 2 inverted
    193..417     -  polyA_signal   bGH poly(A) signal: bovine growth hormone polyadenylation signal
    425..1013    -  misc_feature   WPRE: woodchuck hepatitis virus posttranscriptional regulatory element
   1015..1048    -  protein_bind   lox2272: Cre-mediated recombination occurs in the 8-bp core sequence (GGATACTT). lox2272 sites are compatible with each other, but incompatible with loxP or loxN sites (Lee and Saito, 1988). Cre recombinase
   1049..1098    +  intron         β-globin intron (fragment): internally truncated intron from human β-globin
   1099..1132    -  protein_bind   loxP: Cre-mediated recombination occurs in the 8-bp core sequence (GCATACAT). Cre recombinase
   1138..1605    +  CDS            RSVR_COTJA: Experimental evidence at protein level: Swiss-Prot protein existence level 1. Responsible for susceptibility to the retrovirus subgroup A Rous sarcoma virus. From Coturnix japonica (Japanese quail) (Coturnix coturnix japonica).
   1672..2388    +  CDS            EGFP: EGFP is a basic (constitutively fluorescent) green fluorescent protein published in 1996, derived from Aequorea victoria. It is reported to be a rapidly-maturing weak dimer with moderate acid sensitivity.
   2455..4026    +  CDS            G (sequence partly withheld): GLYCO_RABVP - Experimental evidence at protein level: Swiss-Prot protein existence level 1. Attaches the virus to host cellular receptor, inducing endocytosis of the virion. In the endosome, the acidic pH induces conformational changes in the glycoprotein trimer, which trigger fusion between virus and cell membrane. There is convincing in vitro evidence that the muscular form of the nicotinic acetylcholine receptor (nAChR), the neuronal cell adhesion molecule (NCAM), and the p75 neurotrophin receptor (p75NTR) bind glycoprotein and thereby facilitate rabies virus entry into cells (By similarity
   4036..4069    +  protein_bind   lox2272: Cre-mediated recombination occurs in the 8-bp core sequence (GGATACTT). lox2272 sites are compatible with each other, but incompatible with loxP or loxN sites (Lee and Saito, 1988). Cre recombinase
   4070..4119    +  intron         β-globin intron (fragment): internally truncated intron from human β-globin
   4120..4153    +  protein_bind   loxP: Cre-mediated recombination occurs in the 8-bp core sequence (GCATACAT). Cre recombinase
   4175..4622    -  promoter       hSyn promoter: human synapsin I promoter; confers neuron-specific expression (Kügler et al., 2003)
   4685..4712    -  repeat_region  AAV2 ITR (fragment): inverted terminal repeat of adeno-associated virus serotype 2 inverted
   4741..4768    -  repeat_region  AAV2 ITR (fragment): inverted terminal repeat of adeno-associated virus serotype 2 inverted
   4841..5429    -  rep_origin     ori: high-copy-number ColE1/pMB1/pBR322/pUC origin of replication
   5600..6460    -  CDS            AmpR: β-lactamase; bla; confers resistance to ampicillin, carbenicillin, and related antibiotics
   6461..6565    -  promoter       AmpR promoter: bla
   6660..6695    +  CDS            rop (fragment): Rop protein, which maintains plasmids at low copy number; rop
   6797..6846    +  misc_feature   bom (fragment): basis of mobility region from pBR322
   6847..7302    -  rep_origin     f1 ori (sequence partly withheld): f1 bacteriophage origin of replication; arrow indicates direction of (+) strand synthesis
   7321..46      +  misc_feature   bom (fragment) (across the origin): basis of mobility region from pBR322
