[The description below was written by a language model from this plasmid's Addgene catalogue record and pLannotate feature annotations shown in this document.]
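Description:
pAAV-hSyn-FLEX-TVA-P2A-EGFP-2A-oG is an AAV transfer plasmid of about 7.3 kb that provides Cre-dependent, neuron-restricted expression of three proteins used as helpers for rabies virus tracing. It is maintained in E. coli through a high-copy ColE1/pUC-type origin and ampicillin selection (AmpR with its bla promoter). The backbone also carries an f1 origin and small rop and bom remnants. The expression cassette sits between AAV2 inverted terminal repeats, which allow packaging into recombinant AAV. One ITR is annotated intact, while the other is detected only as short fragments in the sequenced record.

The human synapsin I (hSyn) promoter, WPRE and bovine growth hormone polyadenylation signal all lie on one strand, whereas the coding region lies on the opposite strand. That region is bracketed on each side by a lox2272 and a loxP site in opposing orientations (a FLEX/DIO switch). The open reading frame is therefore antisense to the promoter and silent until Cre recombinase inverts it and locks it into the sense orientation. The single reading frame encodes TVA, the avian receptor for subgroup A avian sarcoma/leukosis virus envelope. The catalogue lists it as chicken, while the annotation tool's best match is the quail homologue. TVA is followed by EGFP and a synthetic optimized rabies glycoprotein (oG), with 2A peptide sequences, per the construct name, separating the three products.

In Cre-expressing neurons, TVA would permit infection by EnvA-pseudotyped, glycoprotein-deleted rabies virus, oG supplies the missing glycoprotein needed for trans-synaptic spread, and EGFP marks the starter cells. This corresponds to standard monosynaptic retrograde circuit tracing, although the record itself states only the expression purpose.
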