Addgene plasmid #85225: pAAV-hSyn-FLEX-TVA-P2A-EGFP-2A-oG
Purpose: Expresses TVA, EGFP, and optimized Rabies G (oG) protein in a FLEX cassette
Depositing lab: John Naughton. Depositing organization: Salk Institute for Biological Studies.
Backbone
  Vector backbone: pAAV-syn-FLEX-splitTVA-eGFP-B19G IW
  Vector type: AAV, Cre/Lox
Growth in bacteria
  Bacterial resistance: Ampicillin, 100 μg/mL
  Growth temperature: 37°C
  Growth strain: DH5alpha
  Copy number: Unknown
Gene/Insert 1
  Gene/Insert name: Optimized G Protein (alt name: oG)
  Species: Synthetic
  Insert size (bp): 1575
  Promoter: hSyn
  Cloning method: Restriction Enzyme; 5′ cloning site KpnI (not destroyed); 3′ cloning site BsrGI (not destroyed)
  Sequencing primers: 5′ AGTCGTGTCGTGCCTGAGAG; 3′ CGGGATCACTCTCGGCATGG
Gene/Insert 2
  Gene/Insert name: Enhanced GFP (alt name: EGFP)
  Species: Synthetic
  Insert size (bp): 717
Gene/Insert 3
  Gene/Insert name: TVA
  Species: G. gallus (chicken)
  Insert size (bp): 468
  Entrez Gene: CD320 (a.k.a. TVA)
Resource information
  A portion of this plasmid was derived from a plasmid made by: Optimized G protein was provide by Euiseok Kim and Ed Callaway at the Salk Institute.
Terms and licenses: Academic/Nonprofit Terms; Industry Terms: Not Available to Industry
How to cite: pAAV-hSyn-FLEX-TVA-P2A-EGFP-2A-oG was a gift from John Naughton (Addgene plasmid # 85225 ; http://n2t.net/addgene:85225 ; RRID:Addgene_85225)
